Addgene plasmid #240260: pSRE_G
Purpose: Circuit-responsive (SRE promoter) expression of vesicular stomatitis virus G protein (VSVG). Used to produce envelope protein for PROTEUS VLVs during SRF-VP64 campaigns.
Depositing lab: Gregory Neely. Depositing organization: University of Sydney. Publication: A chimeric viral platform for directed evolution in mammalian cells. Cole AJ, Denes CE, Moreno CL, Hunault L, Dobson T, Hesselson D, Neely GG. Nat Commun. 2025 May 7;16(1):4250. doi: 10.1038/s41467-025-59438-2. PubMed 40335481.
Backbone
  Vector backbone: pCMV-VSV-G
  Vector type: Mammalian Expression
Growth in bacteria
  Bacterial resistance: Ampicillin, 100 μg/mL
  Growth temperature: 37°C
  Growth strain: DH5alpha
  Copy number: High Copy
Gene/Insert
  Gene/Insert name: VSV-G (alt name: VSVG)
  Species: Vesicular stomatitis Indiana virus
  Promoter: SRE
  Cloning method: Other
Resource information
  A portion of this plasmid was derived from a plasmid made by: Justin English, Bryan Roth (Addgene #127692), and Bob Weinberg (Addgene #8454).
Terms and licenses: Academic/Nonprofit Terms; Industry Terms: Not Available to Industry
Depositor comments: SRE sequence was PCR-amplified from Addgene #127692. VSV-G sequence backbone is Addgene #8454, PCR amplified for NEB HiFi assembly.
How to cite: pSRE_G was a gift from Gregory Neely (Addgene plasmid # 240260 ; http://n2t.net/addgene:240260 ; RRID:Addgene_240260)
