[The description below was written by a language model from this plasmid's Addgene catalogue record and pLannotate feature annotations shown in this document.]
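Description:
pSRE_G is a 6,154 nt mammalian expression plasmid built on the pCMV-VSV-G backbone, in which the original constitutive promoter has been replaced by a serum response element (SRE) promoter so that the vesicular stomatitis virus (Indiana strain) G glycoprotein is made only when an upstream circuit is active. It is maintained in E. coli as a high-copy plasmid through a ColE1/pUC-type origin and selected with ampicillin via the β-lactamase gene. The backbone also carries an f1 phage origin and pBluescript-derived remnants (lac promoter/operator, lacZα and lacI fragments, T7 promoter, partial multiple cloning site) that play no part in the mammalian function. No mammalian selection marker is annotated.

The annotated expression unit begins with a minimal TATA-box promoter of low basal activity, with a short adjacent match to a TRE3G-type promoter that is probably shared minimal promoter or leader sequence rather than a functional Tet-responsive element. The SRE repeats themselves are not annotated in the feature table, but the record states they were PCR-amplified from another plasmid, and they presumably lie in the roughly 250 nt upstream of the minimal promoter. Downstream come a rabbit β-globin intron, which generally improves transcript processing and expression, the VSV-G coding sequence, a residual β-globin exon fragment and the rabbit β-globin polyadenylation signal.

According to the record, the plasmid supplies envelope protein for virus-like vesicles in the PROTEUS mammalian directed-evolution platform during SRF-VP64 campaigns. Making VSV-G output depend on SRE-driven transcription would tie vesicle production to the activity of the evolving transactivator.
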