Features (pLannotate 1.2.2; 17 found; start..end, strand, type, name):
    259..290     +  promoter       minP: minimal TATA-box promoter with low basal activity
    314..342     +  promoter       TRE3GV promoter (fragment): 3rd-generation Tet-responsive promoter that can be activated by binding of Tet-On® 3G, optimized for retroviral and lentiviral vectors
    425..997     +  intron         β-globin intron: intron from rabbit β-globin gene
   1083..2618    +  CDS            VSV-G (sequence partly withheld): vesicular stomatitis virus G glycoprotein Indiana strain
   2762..2839    +  CDS            HBB (fragment): HBB_PONPY - Experimental evidence at transcript level: Swiss-Prot protein existence level 2. Involved in oxygen transport from the lung to the various peripheral tissues. From Pongo pygmaeus (Bornean orangutan).
   2910..2965    +  polyA_signal   β-globin poly(A) signal: rabbit β-globin polyadenylation signal (Gil and Proudfoot, 1987)
   3347..3363    -  protein_bind   lac operator: The lac repressor binds to the lac operator to inhibit transcription in E. coli. This inhibition can be relieved by adding lactose or isopropyl-β-D-thiogalactopyranoside (IPTG). lac repressor encoded by lacI
   3371..3401    -  promoter       lac promoter: promoter for the E. coli lac operon
   3416..3437    -  protein_bind   CAP binding site: CAP binding activates transcription in the presence of cAMP. E. coli catabolite activator protein
   3450..3542    -  CDS            lacI (fragment): lac repressor; lacI; The lac repressor binds to the lac operator to inhibit transcription in E. coli. This inhibition can be relieved by adding lactose or isopropyl-β-D-thiogalactopyranoside (IPTG).
   3725..4313    -  rep_origin     ori: high-copy-number ColE1/pMB1/pBR322/pUC origin of replication
   4484..5344    -  CDS            AmpR: β-lactamase; bla; confers resistance to ampicillin, carbenicillin, and related antibiotics
   5345..5449    -  promoter       AmpR promoter: bla
   5502..5930    -  rep_origin     f1 ori (sequence partly withheld): f1 bacteriophage origin of replication; arrow indicates direction of (+) strand synthesis
   5935..6090    -  CDS            lacZα (fragment): LacZα fragment of β-galactosidase; lacZ fragment
   6098..6116    +  promoter       T7 promoter: promoter for bacteriophage T7 RNA polymerase
   6125..6154    +  misc_feature   MCS (fragment): pBluescript multiple cloning site
>Addgene plasmid #240260 | pSRE_G | addgene full sequence | sequence record 482808 | Addgene NGS Result
GAGCTTGGCCCATTGCATACGTTGTATCCATATCATAATATGTACATTTATATTGGCTCATGTCCAACAT
TACCGCCATGTTTCGCGATGTACGGGCCAGATATACGCTAGCAGGATGTCCATATTAGGACATCTAGGAT
GTCCATATTAGGACATCTAGGATGTCCATATTAGGACATCTAGGATGTCCATATTAGGACATCTAGGATG
TCCATATTAGGACATCTAGATCTGGCCTCGGCGGCCAAGCTTAGACACTAGAGGGTATATAATGGAAGCT
CGACTTCCAGCTTGGCAATCCGGTACTGGGATCCGTTTAGTGAACCGTCAGATCGCCTGGAGACGCCATC
CACGCTGTTTTGACCTCCATAGAAGACACCGGGACCGATCCAGCCTCCGGTCGACCGATCCTGAGAACTT
CAGGGTGAGTTTGGGGACCCTTGATTGTTCTTTCTTTTTCGCTATTGTAAAATTCATGTTATATGGAGGG
GGCAAAGTTTTCAGGGTGTTGTTTAGAATGGGAAGATGTCCCTTGTATCACCATGGACCCTCATGATAAT
TTTGTTTCTTTCACTTTCTACTCTGTTGACAACCATTGTCTCCTCTTATTTTCTTTTCATTTTCTGTAAC
TTTTTCGTTAAACTTTAGCTTGCATTTGTAACGAATTTTTAAATTCACTTTTGTTTATTTGTCAGATTGT
AAGTACTTTCTCTAATCACTTTTTTTTCAAGGCAATCAGGGTATATTATATTGTACTTCAGCACAGTTTT
AGAGAACAATTGTTATAATTAAATGATAAGGTAGAATATTTCTGCATATAAATTCTGGCTGGCGTGGAAA
TATTCTTATTGGTAGAAACAACTACACCCTGGTCATCATCCTGCCTTTCTCTTTATGGTTACAATGATAT
ACACTGTTTGAGATGAGGATAAAATACTCTGAGTCCAAACCGGGCCCCTCTGCTAACCATGTTCATGCCT
TCTTCTCTTTCCTACAGCTCCTGGGCAACGTGCTGGTTGTTGTGCTGTCTCATCATTTTGGCAAAGAATT
CCTCGACGGATCCCTCGAGGAATTCTGACACTATGAAGTGCCTTTTGTACTTAGCCTTTTTATTCATTGG
GGTGAATTGC
[1296 nt withheld, positions 1131-2426]
AATCCAATCGAGCTTGTAGAAGGTTGGTTCAGTAGTTGGAAAAGCTCTATTGCCTCTTTTTTCTTTATCA
TAGGGTTAATCATTGGACTATTCTTGGTTCTCCGAGTTGGTATCCATCTTTGCATTAAATTAAAGCACAC
CAAGAAAAGACAGATTTATACAGACATAGAGATGAACCGACTTGGAAAGTAACTCAAATCCTGCACAACA
GATTCTTCATGTTTGGACCAAATCAACTTGTGATACCATGCTCAAAGAGGCCTCAATTATATTTGAGTTT
TTAATTTTTATGAAAAAAAAAAAAAAAAACGGAATTCCTCGAGGGATCCGTCGAGGAATTCACTCCTCAG
GTGCAGGCTGCCTATCAGAAGGTGGTGGCTGGTGTGGCCAATGCCCTGGCTCACAAATACCACTGAGATC
TTTTTCCCTCTGCCAAAAATTATGGGGACATCATGAAGCCCCTTGAGCATCTGACTTCTGGCTAATAAAG
GAAATTTATTTTCATTGCAATAGTGTGTTGGAATTTTTTGTGTCTCTCACTCGGAAGGACATATGGGAGG
GCAAATCATTTAAAACATCAGAATGAGTATTTGGTTTAGAGTTTGGCAACATATGCCCATATGCTGGCTG
CCATGAACAAAGGTTGGCTATAAAGAGGTCATCAGTATATGAAACAGCCCCCTGCTGTCCATTCCTTATT
CCATAGAAAAGCCTTGACTTGAGGTTAGATTTTTTTTATATTTTGTTTTGTGTTATTTTTTTCTTTAACA
TCCCTAAAATTTTCCTTACATGTTTTACTAGCCAGATTTTTCCTCCTCTCCTGACTACTCCCAGTCATAG
CTGTCCCTCTTCTCTTATGGAGATCCCTCGACGGATCGGCCGCAATTCGTAATCATGTCATAGCTGTTTC
CTGTGTGAAATTGTTATCCGCTCACAATTCCACACAACATACGAGCCGGAAGCATAAAGTGTAAAGCCTG
GGGTGCCTAATGAGTGAGCTAACTCACATTAATTGCGTTGCGCTCACTGCCCGCTTTCCAGTCGGGAAAC
CTGTCGTGCCAGCTGCATTAATGAATCGGCCAACGCGCGGGGAGAGGCGGTTTGCGTATTGGGCGCTCTT
CCGCTTCCTCGCTCACTGACTCGCTGCGCTCGGTCGTTCGGCTGCGGCGAGCGGTATCAGCTCACTCAAA
GGCGGTAATACGGTTATCCACAGAATCAGGGGATAACGCAGGAAAGAACATGTGAGCAAAAGGCCAGCAA
AAGGCCAGGAACCGTAAAAAGGCCGCGTTGCTGGCGTTTTTCCATAGGCTCCGCCCCCCTGACGAGCATC
ACAAAAATCGACGCTCAAGTCAGAGGTGGCGAAACCCGACAGGACTATAAAGATACCAGGCGTTTCCCCC
TGGAAGCTCCCTCGTGCGCTCTCCTGTTCCGACCCTGCCGCTTACCGGATACCTGTCCGCCTTTCTCCCT
TCGGGAAGCGTGGCGCTTTCTCATAGCTCACGCTGTAGGTATCTCAGTTCGGTGTAGGTCGTTCGCTCCA
AGCTGGGCTGTGTGCACGAACCCCCCGTTCAGCCCGACCGCTGCGCCTTATCCGGTAACTATCGTCTTGA
GTCCAACCCGGTAAGACACGACTTATCGCCACTGGCAGCAGCCACTGGTAACAGGATTAGCAGAGCGAGG
TATGTAGGCGGTGCTACAGAGTTCTTGAAGTGGTGGCCTAACTACGGCTACACTAGAAGAACAGTATTTG
GTATCTGCGCTCTGCTGAAGCCAGTTACCTTCGGAAAAAGAGTTGGTAGCTCTTGATCCGGCAAACAAAC
CACCGCTGGTAGCGGTGGTTTTTTTGTTTGCAAGCAGCAGATTACGCGCAGAAAAAAAGGATCTCAAGAA
GATCCTTTGATCTTTTCTACGGGGTCTGACGCTCAGTGGAACGAAAACTCACGTTAAGGGATTTTGGTCA
TGAGATTATCAAAAAGGATCTTCACCTAGATCCTTTTAAATTAAAAATGAAGTTTTAAATCAATCTAAAG
TATATATGAGTAAACTTGGTCTGACAGTTACCAATGCTTAATCAGTGAGGCACCTATCTCAGCGATCTGT
CTATTTCGTTCATCCATAGTTGCCTGACTCCCCGTCGTGTAGATAACTACGATACGGGAGGGCTTACCAT
CTGGCCCCAGTGCTGCAATGATACCGCGAGACCCACGCTCACCGGCTCCAGATTTATCAGCAATAAACCA
GCCAGCCGGAAGGGCCGAGCGCAGAAGTGGTCCTGCAACTTTATCCGCCTCCATCCAGTCTATTAATTGT
TGCCGGGAAGCTAGAGTAAGTAGTTCGCCAGTTAATAGTTTGCGCAACGTTGTTGCCATTGCTACAGGCA
TCGTGGTGTCACGCTCGTCGTTTGGTATGGCTTCATTCAGCTCCGGTTCCCAACGATCAAGGCGAGTTAC
ATGATCCCCCATGTTGTGCAAAAAAGCGGTTAGCTCCTTCGGTCCTCCGATCGTTGTCAGAAGTAAGTTG
GCCGCAGTGTTATCACTCATGGTTATGGCAGCACTGCATAATTCTCTTACTGTCATGCCATCCGTAAGAT
GCTTTTCTGTGACTGGTGAGTACTCAACCAAGTCATTCTGAGAATAGTGTATGCGGCGACCGAGTTGCTC
TTGCCCGGCGTCAATACGGGATAATACCGCGCCACATAGCAGAACTTTAAAAGTGCTCATCATTGGAAAA
CGTTCTTCGGGGCGAAAACTCTCAAGGATCTTACCGCTGTTGAGATCCAGTTCGATGTAACCCACTCGTG
CACCCAACTGATCTTCAGCATCTTTTACTTTCACCAGCGTTTCTGGGTGAGCAAAAACAGGAAGGCAAAA
TGCCGCAAAAAAGGGAATAAGGGCGACACGGAAATGTTGAATACTCATACTCTTCCTTTTTCAATATTAT
TGAAGCATTTATCAGGGTTATTGTCTCATGAGCGGATACATATTTGAATGTATTTAGAAAAATAAACAAA
TAGGGGTTCCGCGCACATTTCCCCGAAAAGTGCCACCTAAATTGTAAGCGTTAATATTTTGTTAAAATTC
GCGTTAAATTTTTGTTAAATCAGCTCATTTTTTAACCAATAGGCCGAAATCGGCAAAATCCCTTATAAAT
CAAAAGAATAGACCGAGATAGGGT
[37 nt withheld, positions 5601-5637]
AAAGAACGTGGACTCCAACGTCAAAGG
[49 nt withheld, positions 5665-5713]
T
[91 nt withheld, positions 5715-5805]
G
[124 nt withheld, positions 5807-5930]
CCCATTCGCCATTCAGGCTGCGCAACTGTTGGGAAGGGCGATCGGTGCGGGCCTCTTCGCTATTACGCCA
GCTGGCGAAAGGGGGATGTGCTGCAAGGCGATTAAGTTGGGTAACGCCAGGGTTTTCCCAGTCACGACGT
TGTAAAACGACGGCCAGTGAGCGCGCGTAATACGACTCACTATAGGGCGAATTGGAGCTCCACCGCGGTG
GCGGCCGCTCTAGA
